>Addgene plasmid #99536 | YEp181-CUP1-His-Smt3 | addgene full sequence | sequence record 191759 | Addgene NGS Result
CTAGTTAGAAAAAGACATTTTTGCTGTCAGTCACTGTCAAGAGATTCTTTTGCTGGCATTTCTTCTAGAA
GCAAAAAGAGCGATGCGTCTTTTCCGCTGAACCGTTCCAGCAAAAAAGACTACCAACGCAATATGGATTG
TCAGAATCATATAAAAGAGAAGCAAATAACTCCTTGTCTTGTATCAATTGCATTATAATATCTTCTTGTT
AGTGCAATATCATATAGAAGTCATCGAAATAGATATTAAGAAAAACAAACTGTAACGGATCCATTATGGG
CCATCATCACCATCATCACCATAGCGGCATGTCGGACTCAGAAGTCAATCAAGAAGCTAAGCCAGAGGTC
AAGCCAGAAGTCAAGCCTGAGACTCACATCAATTTAAAGGTGTCCGATGGATCTTCAGAGATCTTCTTCA
AGATCAAAAAGACCACTCCTTTAAGAAGGCTGATGGAAGCGTTCGCTAAAAGACAGGGTAAGGAAATGGA
CTCCTTAAGATTCTTGTACGACGGTATTAGAATTCAAGCTGATCAGACCCCTGAAGATTTGGACATGGAG
GATAACGATATTATTGAGGCTCACAGAGAACAGATTGGTGGTGCTACGTATTAGCTGCAGCCAAGCTAAT
TCCGGGCGAATTTCTTATGATTTATGATTTTTATTATTAAATAAGTTATAAAAAAAATAAGTGTATACAA
ATTTTAAAGTGACTCTTAGGTTTTAAAACGAAAATTCTTATTCTTGAGTAACTCTTTCCTGTAGGTCAGG
TTGCTTTCTCAGGTATAGCATGAGGTCGCTCTTATTGACCACACCTCTACCGGCATGCAAGCTTGGCGTA
ATCATGGTCATAGCTGTTTCCTGTGTGAAATTGTTATCCGCTCACAATTCCACACAACATACGAGCCGGA
AGCATAAAGTGTAAAGCCTGGGGTGCCTAATGAGTGAGCTAACTCACATTAATTGCGTTGCGCTCACTGC
CCGCTTTCCAGTCGGGAAACCTGTCGTGCCAGCTGCATTAATGAATCGGCCAACGCGCGGGGAGAGGCGG
TTTGCGTATTGGGCGCTCTTCCGCTTCCTCGCTCACTGACTCGCTGCGCTCGGTCGTTCGGCTGCGGCGA
GCGGTATCAGCTCACTCAAAGGCGGTAATACGGTTATCCACAGAATCAGGGGATAACGCAGGAAAGAACA
TGTGAGCAAAAGGCCAGCAAAAGGCCAGGAACCGTAAAAAGGCCGCGTTGCTGGCGTTTTTCCATAGGCT
CCGCCCCCCTGACGAGCATCACAAAAATCGACGCTCAAGTCAGAGGTGGCGAAACCCGACAGGACTATAA
AGATACCAGGCGTTTCCCCCTGGAAGCTCCCTCGTGCGCTCTCCTGTTCCGACCCTGCCGCTTACCGGAT
ACCTGTCCGCCTTTCTCCCTTCGGGAAGCGTGGCGCTTTCTCATAGCTCACGCTGTAGGTATCTCAGTTC
GGTGTAGGTCGTTCGCTCCAAGCTGGGCTGTGTGCACGAACCCCCCGTTCAGCCCGACCGCTGCGCCTTA
TCCGGTAACTATCGTCTTGAGTCCAACCCGGTAAGACACGACTTATCGCCACTGGCAGCAGCCACTGGTA
ACAGGATTAGCAGAGCGAGGTATGTAGGCGGTGCTACAGAGTTCTTGAAGTGGTGGCCTAACTACGGCTA
CACTAGAAGAACAGTATTTGGTATCTGCGCTCTGCTGAAGCCAGTTACCTTCGGAAAAAGAGTTGGTAGC
TCTTGATCCGGCAAACAAACCACCGCTGGTAGCGGTGGTTTTTTTGTTTGCAAGCAGCAGATTACGCGCA
GAAAAAAAGGATCTCAAGAAGATCCTTTGATCTTTTCTACGGGGTCTGACGCTCAGTGGAACGAAAACTC
ACGTTAAGGGATTTTGGTCATGAGATTATCAAAAAGGATCTTCACCTAGATCCTTTTAAATTAAAAATGA
AGTTTTAAATCAATCTAAAGTATATATGAGTAAACTTGGTCTGACAGTTACCAATGCTTAATCAGTGAGG
CACCTATCTCAGCGATCTGTCTATTTCGTTCATCCATAGTTGCCTGACTCCCCGTCGTGTAGATAACTAC
GATACGGGAGGGCTTACCATCTGGCCCCAGTGCTGCAATGATACCGCGAGACCCACGCTCACCGGCTCCA
GATTTATCAGCAATAAACCAGCCAGCCGGAAGGGCCGAGCGCAGAAGTGGTCCTGCAACTTTATCCGCCT
CCATCCAGTCTATTAATTGTTGCCGGGAAGCTAGAGTAAGTAGTTCGCCAGTTAATAGTTTGCGCAACGT
TGTTGCCATTGCTACAGGCATCGTGGTGTCACGCTCGTCGTTTGGTATGGCTTCATTCAGCTCCGGTTCC
CAACGATCAAGGCGAGTTACATGATCCCCCATGTTGTGCAAAAAAGCGGTTAGCTCCTTCGGTCCTCCGA
TCGTTGTCAGAAGTAAGTTGGCCGCAGTGTTATCACTCATGGTTATGGCAGCACTGCATAATTCTCTTAC
TGTCATGCCATCCGTAAGATGCTTTTCTGTGACTGGTGAGTACTCAACCAAGTCATTCTGAGAATAGTGT
ATGCGGCGACCGAGTTGCTCTTGCCCGGCGTCAATACGGGATAATACCGCGCCACATAGCAGAACTTTAA
AAGTGCTCATCATTGGAAAACGTTCTTCGGGGCGAAAACTCTCAAGGATCTTACCGCTGTTGAGATCCAG
TTCGATGTAACCCACTCGTGCACCCAACTGATCTTCAGCATCTTTTACTTTCACCAGCGTTTCTGGGTGA
GCAAAAACAGGAAGGCAAAATGCCGCAAAAAAGGGAATAAGGGCGACACGGAAATGTTGAATACTCATAC
TCTTCCTTTTTCAATATTATTGAAGCATTTATCAGGGTTATTGTCTCATGAGCGGATACATATTTGAATG
TATTTAGAAAAATAAACAAATAGGGGTTCCGCGCACATTTCCCCGAAAAGTGCCACCTGACGTCTAAGAA
ACCATTATTATCATGACATTAACCTATAAAAATAGGCGTATCACGAGGCCCTTTCGTCTTCAAGAATTAA
CTGTGGGAATACTCAGGTATCGTAAGATGCAAGAGTTCGAATCTCTTAGCAACCATTATTTTTTTCCTCA
ACATAACGAGAACACACAGGGGCGCTATCGCACAGAATCAAATTCGATGACTGGAAATTTTTTGTTAATT
TCAGAGGTCGCCTGACGCATATACCTTTTTCAACTGAAAAATTGGGAGAAAAAGGAAAGGTGAGAGCGCC
GGAACCGGCTTTTCATATAGAATAGAGAAGCGTTCATGACTAAATGCTTGCATCACAATACTTGAAGTTG
ACAATATTATTTAAGGACCTATTGTTTTTTCCAATAGGTGGTTAGCAATCGTCTTACTTTCTAACTTTTC
TTACCTTTTACATTTCAGCAATATATATATATATTTCAAGGATATACCATTCTAATGTCTGCCCCTAAGA
AGATCGTCGTTTTGCCAGGTGACCACGTTGGTCAAGAAATCACAGCCGAAGCCATTAAGGTTCTTAAAGC
TATTTCTGATGTTCGTTCCAATGTCAAGTTCGATTTCGAAAATCATTTAATTGGTGGTGCTGCTATCGAT
GCTACAGGTGTTCCACTTCCAGATGAGGCGCTGGAAGCCTCCAAGAAGGCTGATGCCGTTTTGTTAGGTG
CTGTGGGTGGTCCTAAATGGGGTACAGGTAGTGTTAGACCTGAACAAGGTTTACTAAAAATCCGTAAAGA
ACTTCAATTGTACGCCAACTTAAGACCATGTAACTTTGCATCCGACTCTCTTTTAGACTTATCTCCAATC
AAGCCACAATTTGCTAAAGGTACTGACTTCGTTGTTGTCAGAGAATTAGTGGGAGGTATTTACTTTGGTA
AGAGAAAGGAAGACGATGGTGATGGTGTCGCTTGGGATAGTGAACAATACACCGTTCCAGAAGTGCAAAG
AATCACAAGAATGGCCGCTTTCATGGCCCTACAACATGAGCCACCATTGCCTATTTGGTCCTTGGATAAA
GCTAATGTTTTGGCCTCTTCAAGATTATGGAGAAAAACTGTGGAGGAAACCATCAAGAACGAATTTCCTA
CATTGAAGGTTCAACATCAATTGATTGATTCTGCCGCCATGATCCTAGTTAAGAACCCAACCCACCTAAA
TGGTATTATAATCACCAGCAACATGTTTGGTGATATCATCTCCGATGAAGCCTCCGTTATCCCAGGTTCC
TTGGGTTTGTTGCCATCTGCGTCCTTGGCCTCTTTGCCAGACAAGAACACCGCATTTGGTTTGTACGAAC
CATGCCACGGTTCTGCTCCAGATTTGCCAAAGAATAAGGTCAACCCTATCGCCACTATCTTGTCTGCTGC
AATGATGTTGAAATTGTCATTGAACTTGCCTGAAGAAGGTAAGGCCATTGAAGATGCAGTTAAAAAGGTT
TTGGATGCAGGTATCAGAACTGGTGATTTAGGTGGTTCCAACAGTACCACCGAAGTCGGTGATGCTGTCG
CCGAAGAAGTTAAGAAAATCCTTGCTTAAAAAGATTCTCTTTTTTTATGATATTTGTACATAAACTTTAT
AAATGAAATTCATAATAGAAACGACACGAAATTACAAAATGGAATATGTTCATAGGGTAGAATTAATTCT
CATGTTTGACAGCTTATCATCGGATCGATCCAATATCAAAGGAAATGATAGCATTGAAGGATGAGACTAA
TCCAATTGAGGAGTGGCAGCATATAGAACAGCTAAAGGGTAGTGCTGAAGGAAGCATACGATACCCCGCA
TGGAATGGGATAATATCACAGGAGGTACTAGACTACCTTTCATCCTACATAAATAGACGCATATAAGTAC
GCATTTAAGCATAAACACGCACTATGCCGTTCTTCTCATGTATATATATATACAGGCAACACGCAGATAT
AGGTGCGACGTGAACAGTGAGCTGTATGTGCGCAGCTCGCGTTGCATTTTCGGAAGCGCTCGTTTTCGGA
AACGCTTTGAAGTTCCTATTCCGAAGTTCCTATTCTCTAGCTAGAAAGTATAGGAACTTCAGAGCGCTTT
TGAAAACCAAAAGCGCTCTGAAGACGCACTTTCAAAAAACCAAAAACGCACCGGACTGTAACGAGCTACT
AAAATATTGCGAATACCGCTTCCACAAACATTGCTCAAAAGTATCTCTTTGCTATATATCTCTGTGCTAT
ATCCCTATATAACCTACCCATCCACCTTTCGCTCCTTGAACTTGCATCTAAACTCGACCTCTACATTTTT
TATGTTTATCTCTAGTATTACTCTTTAGACAAAAAAATTGTAGTAAGAACTATTCATAGAGTGAATCGAA
AACAATACGAAAATGTAAACATTTCCTATACGTAGTATATAGAGACAAAATAGAAGAAACCGTTCATAAT
TTTCTGACCAATGAAGAATCATCAACGCTATCACTTTCTGTTCACAAAGTATGCGCAATCCACATCGGTA
TAGAATATAATCGGGGATGCCTTTATCTTGAAAAAATGCACCCGCAGCTTCGCTAGTAATCAGTAAACGC
GGGAAGTGGAGTCAGGCTTTTTTTATGGAAGAGAAAATAGACACCAAAGTAGCCTTCTTCTAACCTTAAC
GGACCTACAGTGCAAAAAGTTATCAAGAGACTGCATTATAGAGCGCACAAAGGAGAAAAAAAGTAATCTA
AGATGCTTTGTTAGAAAAATAGCGCTCTCGGGATGCATTTTTGTAGAACAAAAAAGAAGTATAGATTCTT
TGTTGGTAAAATAGCGCTCTCGCGTTGCATTTCTGTTCTGTAAAAATGCAGCTCAGATTCTTTGTTTGAA
AAATTAGCGCTCTCGCGTTGCATTTTTGTTTTACAAAAATGAAGCACAGATTCTTCGTTGGTAAAATAGC
GCTTTCGCGTTGCATTTCTGTTCTGTAAAAATGCAGCTCAGATTCTTTGTTTGAAAAATTAGCGCTCTCG
CGTTGCATTTTTGTTCTACAAAATGAAGCACAGATGCTTCGTTAACAAAGATATGCTATTGAAGTGCAAG
ATGGAAACGCAGAAAATGAACCGGGGATGCGACGTGCAAGATTACCTATGCAATAGATGCAATAGTTTCT
CCAGGAACCGAAATACATACATTGTCTTCCGTAAAGCGCTAGACTATATATTATTATACAGGTTCAAATA
TACTATCTGTTTCAGGGAAAACTCCCAGGTTCGGATGTTCAAAATTCAATGATGGGTAACAAGTACGATC
CGATAAATGCGGTGTGAAATACCGCACAGATGCGTAAGGAGAAAATACCGCATCAGGCGCCATTCGCCAT
TCAGGCTGCGCAACTGTTGGGAAGGGCGATCGGTGCGGGCCTCTTCGCTATTACGCCAGCTGGCGAAAGG
GGGATGTGCTGCAAGGCGATTAAGTTGGGTAACGCCAGGGTTTTCCCAGTCACGACGTTGTAAAACGACG
GCCAGTGAATTCGAGCTCCCATTACCGACATTTGGGCGCTATACGTGCATATGTTCATGTATGTATCTGT
ATTTAAAACACTTTTGTATTATTTTTCCTCATATATGTGTATAGGTTTATACGGATGATTTAATTATTAC
TTCACCACCCTTTATTTCAGGCTGATATCTTAGCCTTGTTA
Features (pLannotate 1.2.2; 17 found; start..end, strand, type, name):
      1..235     +  promoter       CUP1 promoter: S. cerevisiae CUP1; inducible metallothionein promoter, regulated by Cu2+
    309..602     +  CDS            SUMO: cleavable ubiquitin-like protein tag; S. cerevisiae SMT3 (truncated)
    636..823     +  terminator     ADH1 terminator: S. cerevisiae ADH1; transcription terminator for the S. cerevisiae alcohol dehydrogenase 1 (ADH1) gene
    871..887     -  protein_bind   lac operator: The lac repressor binds to the lac operator to inhibit transcription in E. coli. This inhibition can be relieved by adding lactose or isopropyl-β-D-thiogalactopyranoside (IPTG). lac repressor encoded by lacI
    895..925     -  promoter       lac promoter: promoter for the E. coli lac operon
    940..961     -  protein_bind   CAP binding site: CAP binding activates transcription in the presence of cAMP. E. coli catabolite activator protein
    974..1066    -  CDS            lacI (fragment): lac repressor; lacI; The lac repressor binds to the lac operator to inhibit transcription in E. coli. This inhibition can be relieved by adding lactose or isopropyl-β-D-thiogalactopyranoside (IPTG).
   1249..1837    -  rep_origin     ori: high-copy-number ColE1/pMB1/pBR322/pUC origin of replication
   2008..2868    -  CDS            AmpR: β-lactamase; bla; confers resistance to ampicillin, carbenicillin, and related antibiotics
   2869..2973    -  promoter       AmpR promoter: bla
   3079..3484    +  promoter       LEU2 promoter: S. cerevisiae LEU2
   3485..4576    +  CDS            LEU2: LEU3_YEAST - Experimental evidence at protein level: Swiss-Prot protein existence level 1. Catalyzes the oxidation of 3-carboxy-2-hydroxy-4- methylpentanoate (3-isopropylmalate) to 3-carboxy-4-methyl-2- oxopentanoate. The product decarboxylates to 4-methyl-2 oxopentanoate. From Saccharomyces cerevisiae (strain ATCC 204508 / S288c) (Baker's yeast).
   4696..4712    +  promoter       tet promoter (fragment): E. coli promoter for tetracycline efflux protein gene
   4717..6063    +  rep_origin     2μ ori: yeast 2μ plasmid origin of replication
   6217..6300    -  CDS            RAF1 (fragment): RAF_YEAST - Experimental evidence at transcript level: Swiss-Prot protein existence level 2. Antagonizes transcriptional repression of recombinase FLP by REP1-REP2. May play a role in plasmid partitioning. From Saccharomyces cerevisiae (strain ATCC 204508 / S288c) (Baker's yeast).
   6307..6357    +  misc_feature   bom (fragment): basis of mobility region from pBR322
   6363..6520    -  CDS            lacZα (fragment): LacZα fragment of β-galactosidase; lacZ fragment
