[The description below was written by a language model from this plasmid's Addgene catalogue record and pLannotate feature annotations shown in this document.]
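Description:
YEp181-CUP1-His-Smt3 is a yeast episomal expression plasmid built on the YEplac181 shuttle backbone and designed to produce His-tagged Smt3, the Saccharomyces cerevisiae SUMO protein, in budding yeast. In yeast it is maintained at multiple copies through the 2μ origin of replication and selected by complementation of leucine auxotrophy with the LEU2 gene, which is carried with its own promoter. In E. coli it replicates from a high-copy ColE1/pUC-type origin and is selected with ampicillin via the β-lactamase gene. Fragments of lacZα, the lac promoter and operator, lacI and a pBR322 bom region are remnants of the parental cloning vector and flank the polylinker into which the cassette was inserted.

The expression cassette, cloned between SacI and SphI sites, consists of the copper-inducible CUP1 metallothionein promoter, the SMT3 open reading frame with an N-terminal 7xHis tag, and the ADH1 transcription terminator. The His tag is listed in the catalogue entry but is not separately annotated in the feature table, although there is a gap between the promoter and the SUMO coding feature where it would lie. The SUMO feature is flagged as truncated relative to the annotation reference; the record does not state what this difference is. Because transcription responds to Cu2+, expression of the tagged SUMO can be tuned by adding copper. The His tag allows SUMO and its covalent conjugates to be recovered by metal-affinity purification, and the associated publication concerns in vivo detection and characterization of sumoylation targets in yeast.
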