Addgene plasmid #99536: YEp181-CUP1-His-Smt3
Purpose: Yeast episomal vector for expression of His-tagged Smt3 (SUMO); LEU2 marker
Depositing lab: Helle Ulrich. Depositing organization: Cancer Research UK. Publication: In vivo detection and characterization of sumoylation targets in Saccharomyces cerevisiae. Ulrich HD, Davies AA. Methods Mol Biol. 2009;497:81-103. doi: 10.1007/978-1-59745-566-4_6. PubMed 19107412.
Backbone
  Vector backbone: YEplac181
  Backbone manufacturer: Gietz & Sugino (1988) Gene 74:527-34
  Backbone size w/o insert (bp): 5741
  Vector type: Yeast Expression
  Selectable markers: LEU2
Growth in bacteria
  Bacterial resistance: Ampicillin, 100 μg/mL
  Growth temperature: 37°C
  Growth strain: DH5alpha
  Copy number: High Copy
Gene/Insert
  Gene/Insert name: SMT3 (alt name: SUMO)
  Species: S. cerevisiae (budding yeast)
  Insert size (bp): 991
  Entrez Gene: SMT3 (a.k.a. YDR510W)
  Promoter: CUP1
  Tag / fusion protein: 7xHis (N terminal on insert)
  Cloning method: Restriction Enzyme; 5′ cloning site SacI (unknown if destroyed); 3′ cloning site SphI (unknown if destroyed)
  Sequencing primers: 5′ M13fwd; 3′ M13rev
Terms and licenses: Academic/Nonprofit Terms; Industry Terms: Not Available to Industry
Depositor comments: The ORF is followed by the ADH1 transcription terminator. Please see secondary publication PMID: 22941627 for more information about this plasmid.
How to cite: YEp181-CUP1-His-Smt3 was a gift from Helle Ulrich (Addgene plasmid # 99536 ; http://n2t.net/addgene:99536 ; RRID:Addgene_99536)
